Addgene plasmid #104192: GST-AR-1-36
Purpose: Expresses human AR aa 1-36 in pGEX-5x-1 bact expression vector with GST
Depositing lab: Elizabeth Wilson. Depositing organization: University of North Carolina at Chapel Hill. Publication: FXXLF and WXXLF sequences mediate the NH2-terminal interaction with the ligand binding domain of the androgen receptor. He B, Kemppainen JA, Wilson EM. J Biol Chem. 2000 Jul 28;275(30):22986-94. 10.1074/jbc.M002807200 PubMed 10816582.
Backbone
  Vector backbone: pGEX-5x-1
  Backbone manufacturer: Pharmacia
  Total vector size (bp): 4900
  Vector type: Bacterial Expression
Growth in bacteria
  Bacterial resistance: Ampicillin, 100 μg/mL
  Growth temperature: 37°C
  Growth strain: XL-1 blue
  Copy number: High Copy
Gene/Insert
  Gene/Insert name: human androgen receptor aa 1-36
  Species: H. sapiens (human)
  Insert size (bp): 108
  GenBank ID: AAA51886.1
  Entrez Gene: AR (a.k.a. AIS, AR8, DHTR, HUMARA, HYSP1, KD, NR3C4, SBMA, SMAX1, TFM)
  Tag / fusion protein: GST (N terminal on backbone)
  Cloning method: Restriction Enzyme; 5′ cloning site BamH1 (not destroyed); 3′ cloning site NotI (not destroyed)
  Sequencing primers: 5′ don't have; 3′ don't have
Terms and licenses: Academic/Nonprofit Terms; Industry Terms: Not Available to Industry
How to cite: GST-AR-1-36 was a gift from Elizabeth Wilson (Addgene plasmid # 104192 ; http://n2t.net/addgene:104192 ; RRID:Addgene_104192)
