[The description below was written by a language model from this plasmid's Addgene catalogue record and pLannotate feature annotations shown in this document.]
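Description:
GST-AR-1-36 is a bacterial expression plasmid built on the pGEX-5x-1 backbone that produces the first 36 amino acids of the human androgen receptor (AR) as a fusion to the C terminus of glutathione S-transferase. It is propagated in E. coli as a high-copy plasmid through a ColE1/pMB1-type origin and selected with ampicillin via the β-lactamase gene driven by its own promoter. The catalogue lists a vector size of about 4.9 kb, and the sequenced record is 5,072 nt. Short fragments annotated as bom, rop and yciV are backbone remnants rather than functional elements.

The expression cassette consists of the strong hybrid tac promoter followed by a lac operator, the Schistosoma japonicum GST coding sequence, and then the 108 bp AR fragment, cloned between BamHI and NotI sites that both remain intact. A plasmid-borne lacI gene with its own promoter supplies lac repressor, which keeps the tac promoter off until IPTG is added, giving inducible expression. A lac promoter/operator and lacZα segment downstream of lacI is also carried over from the backbone. The annotation tool matched the AR segment to the chimpanzee orthologue, but the catalogue records the insert as human; this probably reflects high sequence conservation in this short region.

The GST moiety allows the fusion protein to be captured on glutathione resin, making the construct suited to affinity purification and pull-down binding assays. The associated publication concerns FXXLF and WXXLF motifs that mediate interaction of the AR N-terminal region with its ligand binding domain, so this fragment was probably used to map that interaction, although the record does not detail the specific experiments.
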