Features (pLannotate 1.2.2; 17 found; start..end, strand, type, name):
     19..607     +  rep_origin     ori: high-copy-number ColE1/pMB1/pBR322/pUC origin of replication
    793..844     -  misc_feature   bom (fragment): basis of mobility region from pBR322
    851..928     +  promoter       lacI promoter: lacI
    929..2011    +  CDS            lacI: lac repressor; lacI; The lac repressor binds to the lac operator to inhibit transcription in E. coli. This inhibition can be relieved by adding lactose or isopropyl-β-D-thiogalactopyranoside (IPTG).
   2024..2045    +  protein_bind   CAP binding site: CAP binding activates transcription in the presence of cAMP. E. coli catabolite activator protein
   2060..2090    +  promoter       lac promoter: promoter for the E. coli lac operon
   2098..2114    +  protein_bind   lac operator: The lac repressor binds to the lac operator to inhibit transcription in E. coli. This inhibition can be relieved by adding lactose or isopropyl-β-D-thiogalactopyranoside (IPTG). lac repressor encoded by lacI
   2134..2307    +  CDS            lacZα: LacZα fragment of β-galactosidase; lacZ fragment
   2571..2687    -  CDS            yciV (fragment): RNAAM_ECOLI - Also known as trpH From Escherichia coli (strain K12).
   2763..2791    +  promoter       tac promoter: strong E. coli promoter; hybrid between the trp and lac UV5 promoters
   2799..2815    +  protein_bind   lac operator: The lac repressor binds to the lac operator to inhibit transcription in E. coli. This inhibition can be relieved by adding lactose or isopropyl-β-D-thiogalactopyranoside (IPTG). lac repressor encoded by lacI
   2838..3491    +  CDS            GST26_SCHJA: Experimental evidence at protein level: Swiss-Prot protein existence level 1. GST isoenzymes appear to play a central role in the parasite detoxification system. Other functions are also suspected including a role in increasing the solubility of haematin in the parasite gut. From Schistosoma japonicum (Blood fluke).
   3528..3638    +  CDS            AR (fragment): ANDR_PANTR - Also known as NR3C4. Experimental evidence at protein level: Swiss-Prot protein existence level 1. Steroid hormone receptors are ligand-activated transcription factors that regulate eukaryotic gene expression and affect cellular proliferation and differentiation in target tissues. Transcription factor activity is modulated by bound coactivator and corepressor proteins like ZBTB7A that recruits NCOR1 and NCOR2 to the androgen response elements/ARE on target genes, negatively regulating androgen receptor signaling and androgen-induced cell proliferation. Transcription activation is
   3669..3708    +  CDS            rop (fragment): Rop protein, which maintains plasmids at low copy number; rop
   3810..3850    +  misc_feature   bom (fragment): basis of mobility region from pBR322
   3955..4059    +  promoter       AmpR promoter: bla
   4060..4920    +  CDS            AmpR: β-lactamase; bla; confers resistance to ampicillin, carbenicillin, and related antibiotics
>Addgene plasmid #104192 | GST-AR-1-36 | addgene full sequence | sequence record 199682 | Addgene NGS Result
AAAGATCAAAGGATCTTCTTGAGATCCTTTTTTTCTGCGCGTAATCTGCTGCTTGCAAACAAAAAAACCA
CCGCTACCAGCGGTGGTTTGTTTGCCGGATCAAGAGCTACCAACTCTTTTTCCGAAGGTAACTGGCTTCA
GCAGAGCGCAGATACCAAATACTGTCCTTCTAGTGTAGCCGTAGTTAGGCCACCACTTCAAGAACTCTGT
AGCACCGCCTACATACCTCGCTCTGCTAATCCTGTTACCAGTGGCTGCTGCCAGTGGCGATAAGTCGTGT
CTTACCGGGTTGGACTCAAGACGATAGTTACCGGATAAGGCGCAGCGGTCGGGCTGAACGGGGGGTTCGT
GCACACAGCCCAGCTTGGAGCGAACGACCTACACCGAACTGAGATACCTACAGCGTGAGCTATGAGAAAG
CGCCACGCTTCCCGAAGGGAGAAAGGCGGACAGGTATCCGGTAAGCGGCAGGGTCGGAACAGGAGAGCGC
ACGAGGGAGCTTCCAGGGGGAAACGCCTGGTATCTTTATAGTCCTGTCGGGTTTCGCCACCTCTGACTTG
AGCGTCGATTTTTGTGATGCTCGTCAGGGGGGCGGAGCCTATGGAAAAACGCCAGCAACGCGGCCTTTTT
ACGGTTCCTGGCCTTTTGCTGGCCTTTTGCTCACATGTTCTTTCCTGCGTTATCCCCTGATTCTGTGGAT
AACCGTATTACCGCCTTTGAGTGAGCTGATACCGCTCGCCGCAGCCGAACGACCGAGCGCAGCGAGTCAG
TGAGCGAGGAAGCGGAAGAGCGCCTGATGCGGTATTTTCTCCTTACGCATCTGTGCGGTATTTCACACCG
CATAAATTCCGACACCATCGAATGGCGCAAAACCTTTCGCGGTATGGCATGATAGCGCCCGGAAGAGAGT
CAATTCAGGGTGGTGAATGTGAAACCAGTAACGTTATACGATGTCGCAGAGTATGCCGGTGTCTCTTATC
AGACCGTTTCCCGCGTGGTGAACCAGGCCAGCCACGTTTCTGCGAAAACGCGGGAAAAAGTGGAAGCGGC
GATGGCGGAGCTGAATTACATTCCCAACCGCGTGGCACAACAACTGGCGGGCAAACAGTCGTTGCTGATT
GGCGTTGCCACCTCCAGTCTGGCCCTGCACGCGCCGTCGCAAATTGTCGCGGCGATTAAATCTCGCGCCG
ATCAACTGGGTGCCAGCGTGGTGGTGTCGATGGTAGAACGAAGCGGCGTCGAAGCCTGTAAAGCGGCGGT
GCACAATCTTCTCGCGCAACGCGTCAGTGGGCTGATCATTAACTATCCGCTGGATGACCAGGATGCCATT
GCTGTGGAAGCTGCCTGCACTAATGTTCCGGCGTTATTTCTTGATGTCTCTGACCAGACACCCATCAACA
GTATTATTTTCTCCCATGAAGACGGTACGCGACTGGGCGTGGAGCATCTGGTCGCATTGGGTCACCAGCA
AATCGCGCTGTTAGCGGGCCCATTAAGTTCTGTCTCGGCGCGTCTGCGTCTGGCTGGCTGGCATAAATAT
CTCACTCGCAATCAAATTCAGCCGATAGCGGAACGGGAAGGCGACTGGAGTGCCATGTCCGGTTTTCAAC
AAACCATGCAAATGCTGAATGAGGGCATCGTTCCCACTGCGATGCTGGTTGCCAACGATCAGATGGCGCT
GGGCGCAATGCGCGCCATTACCGAGTCCGGGCTGCGCGTTGGTGCGGATATCTCGGTAGTGGGATACGAC
GATACCGAAGACAGCTCATGTTATATCCCGCCGTTAACCACCATCAAACAGGATTTTCGCCTGCTGGGGC
AAACCAGCGTGGACCGCTTGCTGCAACTCTCTCAGGGCCAGGCGGTGAAGGGCAATCAGCTGTTGCCCGT
CTCACTGGTGAAAAGAAAAACCACCCTGGCGCCCAATACGCAAACCGCCTCTCCCCGCGCGTTGGCCGAT
TCATTAATGCAGCTGGCACGACAGGTTTCCCGACTGGAAAGCGGGCAGTGAGCGCAACGCAATTAATGTA
AGTTAGCTCACTCATTAGGCACCCCAGGCTTTACACTTTATGCTTCCGGCTCGTATGTTGTGTGGAATTG
TGAGCGGATAACAATTTCACACAGGAAACAGCTATGACCATGATTACGGATTCACTGGCCGTCGTTTTAC
AACGTCGTGACTGGGAAAACCCTGGCGTTACCCAACTTAATCGCCTTGCAGCACATCCCCCTTTCGCCAG
CTGGCGTAATAGCGAAGAGGCCCGCACCGATCGCCCTTCCCAACAGTTGCGCAGCCTGAATGGCGAATGG
CGCTTTGCCTGGTTTCCGGCACCAGAAGCGGTGCCGGAAAGCTGGCTGGAGTGCGATCTTCCTGAGGCCG
ATACTGTCGTCGTCCCCTCAAACTGGCAGATGCACGGTTACGATGCGCCCATCTACACCAACGTGACCTA
TCCCATTACGGTCAATCCGCCGTTTGTTCCCACGGAGAATCCGACGGGTTGTTACTCGCTCACATTTAAT
GTTGATGAAAGCTGGCTACAGGAAGGCCAGACGCGAATTATTTTTGATGGCGTTGGAATTAGCTTATCGA
CTGCACGGTGCACCAATGCTTCTGGCGTCAGGCAGCCATCGGAAGCTGTGGTATGGCTGTGCAGGTCGTA
AATCACTGCATAATTCGTGTCGCTCAAGGCGCACTCCCGTTCTGGATAATGTTTTTTGCGCCGACATCAT
AACGGTTCTGGCAAATATTCTGAAATGAGCTGTTGACAATTAATCATCGGCTCGTATAATGTGTGGAATT
GTGAGCGGATAACAATTTCACACAGGAAACAGTATTCATGTCCCCTATACTAGGTTATTGGAAAATTAAG
GGCCTTGTGCAACCCACTCGACTTCTTTTGGAATATCTTGAAGAAAAATATGAAGAGCATTTGTATGAGC
GCGATGAAGGTGATAAATGGCGAAACAAAAAGTTTGAATTGGGTTTGGAGTTTCCCAATCTTCCTTATTA
TATTGATGGTGATGTTAAATTAACACAGTCTATGGCCATCATACGTTATATAGCTGACAAGCACAACATG
TTGGGTGGTTGTCCAAAAGAGCGTGCAGAGATTTCAATGCTTGAAGGAGCGGTTTTGGATATTAGATACG
GTGTTTCGAGAATTGCATATAGTAAAGACTTTGAAACTCTCAAAGTTGATTTTCTTAGCAAGCTACCTGA
AATGCTGAAAATGTTCGAAGATCGTTTATGTCATAAAACATATTTAAATGGTGATCATGTAACCCATCCT
GACTTCATGTTGTATGACGCTCTTGATGTTGTTTTATACATGGACCCAATGTGCCTGGATGCGTTCCCAA
AATTAGTTTGTTTTAAAAAACGTATTGAAGCTATCCCACAAATTGATAAGTACTTGAAATCCAGCAAGTA
TATAGCATGGCCTTTGCAGGGCTGGCAAGCCACGTTTGGTGGTGGCGACCATCCTCCAAAATCGGATCTG
ATCGAAGGTCGTGGGATCCGTCGACATATGGAAGTGCAGTTAGGGCTGGGAAGGGTCTACCCTCGGCCGC
CGTCCAAGACCTACCGAGGAGCTTTCCAGAATCTGTTCCAGAGCGTGCGCGAAGTGATCCAGAACCCTCG
AGCGGCCGCATCGTGACTGACTGACGATCTGCCTCGCGCGTTTCGGTGATGACGGTGAAAACCTCTGACA
CATGCAGCTCCCGGAGACGGTCACAGCTTGTCTGTAAGCGGATGCCGGGAGCAGACAAGCCCGTCAGGGC
GCGTCAGCGGGTGTTGGCGGGTGTCGGGGCGCAGCCATGACCCAGTCACGTAGCGATAGCGGAGTGTATA
ATTCTTGAAGACGAAAGGGCCTCGTGATACGCCTATTTTTATAGGTTAATGTCATGATAATAATGGTTTC
TTAGACGTCAGGTGGCACTTTTCGGGGAAATGTGCGCGGAACCCCTATTTGTTTATTTTTCTAAATACAT
TCAAATATGTATCCGCTCATGAGACAATAACCCTGATAAATGCTTCAATAATATTGAAAAAGGAAGAGTA
TGAGTATTCAACATTTCCGTGTCGCCCTTATTCCCTTTTTTGCGGCATTTTGCCTTCCTGTTTTTGCTCA
CCCAGAAACGCTGGTGAAAGTAAAAGATGCTGAAGATCAGTTGGGTGCACGAGTGGGTTACATCGAACTG
GATCTCAACAGCGGTAAGATCCTTGAGAGTTTTCGCCCCGAAGAACGTTTTCCAATGATGAGCACTTTTA
AAGTTCTGCTATGTGGCGCGGTATTATCCCGTGTTGACGCCGGGCAAGAGCAACTCGGTCGCCGCATACA
CTATTCTCAGAATGACTTGGTTGAGTACTCACCAGTCACAGAAAAGCATCTTACGGATGGCATGACAGTA
AGAGAATTATGCAGTGCTGCCATAACCATGAGTGATAACACTGCGGCCAACTTACTTCTGACAACGATCG
GAGGACCGAAGGAGCTAACCGCTTTTTTGCACAACATGGGGGATCATGTAACTCGCCTTGATCGTTGGGA
ACCGGAGCTGAATGAAGCCATACCAAACGACGAGCGTGACACCACGATGCCTGCAGCAATGGCAACAACG
TTGCGCAAACTATTAACTGGCGAACTACTTACTCTAGCTTCCCGGCAACAATTAATAGACTGGATGGAGG
CGGATAAAGTTGCAGGACCACTTCTGCGCTCGGCCCTTCCGGCTGGCTGGTTTATTGCTGATAAATCTGG
AGCCGGTGAGCGTGGGTCTCGCGGTATCATTGCAGCACTGGGGCCAGATGGTAAGCCCTCCCGTATCGTA
GTTATCTACACGACGGGGAGTCAGGCAACTATGGATGAACGAAATAGACAGATCGCTGAGATAGGTGCCT
CACTGATTAAGCATTGGTAACTGTCAGACCAAGTTTACTCATATATACTTTAGATTGATTTAAAACTTCA
TTTTTAATTTAAAAGGATCTAGGTGAAGATCCTTTTTGATAATCTCATGACCAAAATCCCTTAACGTGAG
TTTTCGTTCCACTGAGCGTCAGACCCCGTAGA
